Addgene plasmid #227224: E345K FL USP7
Purpose: Expresses human USP7 with a N-terminal cleavable 6His tag in E. coli
Depositing lab: Irina Bezsonova. Depositing organization: University of Connecticut Health Center. Publication: Functional spectrum of USP7 pathogenic variants in Hao-Fountain syndrome: Insights into the enzyme's activity, stability, and allosteric modulation. Korchak EJ, Sharafi M, Jaen Maisonet I, Salazar-Chaparro A, Semenova IV, Khan H, O'Neil AL, Caro P, Schaaf CP, Buhrlage SJ, Bezsonova I. Proc Natl Acad Sci U S A. 2025 Sep 30;122(39):e2510252122. doi: 10.1073/pnas.2510252122. Epub 2025 Sep 22. PubMed 40982686.
Backbone
  Vector backbone: pET28a-LIC Vector (GenBank accession EF442785)
  Backbone manufacturer: Structural Genomics Consortium, Toronto
  Backbone size w/o insert (bp): 5306
  Vector type: Bacterial Expression
Growth in bacteria
  Bacterial resistance: Kanamycin, 50 μg/mL
  Growth temperature: 37°C
  Growth strain: DH5alpha
  Copy number: Low Copy
Gene/Insert
  Gene/Insert name: USP7 (Ubiquitin carboxyl-terminal hydrolase 7) (alt name: HAUSP)
  Species: H. sapiens (human)
  Insert size (bp): 3306
  Mutation: E345K
  Entrez Gene: USP7 (a.k.a. C16DELp13.2, DEL16P13.2, HAFOUS, HAUSP, TEF1)
  Promoter: T7-promoter
  Tag / fusion protein: 6His (N terminal on insert)
  Cloning method: Gene Synthesis
  Sequencing primers: 5′ T7; 3′ T7-term
Terms and licenses: Academic/Nonprofit Terms; Industry Terms: Not Available to Industry
Depositor comments: USP7 full length Hao-Fountain patient mutation E345K
How to cite: E345K FL USP7 was a gift from Irina Bezsonova (Addgene plasmid # 227224 ; http://n2t.net/addgene:227224 ; RRID:Addgene_227224)
