[The description below was written by a language model from this plasmid's Addgene catalogue record and pLannotate feature annotations shown in this document.]
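Description:
E345K FL USP7 is a bacterial expression plasmid built on the pET28a-LIC backbone, a ligation-independent-cloning derivative of pET28a, and carries full-length human USP7 (ubiquitin carboxyl-terminal hydrolase 7, also called HAUSP) with the E345K substitution. The depositor describes this change as a patient mutation from Hao-Fountain syndrome. The 3,306 bp insert was made by gene synthesis, and the sequenced plasmid totals about 8.6 kb. It replicates from a ColE1/pBR322-type origin accompanied by the bom region and the rop gene, consistent with the low copy number listed in the record. Selection is by kanamycin through an aph(3')-Ia resistance gene. An f1 origin is also present, along with short tetracycline-resistance remnants inherited from pBR322 that are not functional markers.

Expression is driven by a T7 promoter followed by a lac operator and the strong phage T7 gene 10 ribosome binding site. The plasmid also encodes the lac repressor (lacI). Transcription therefore requires a host supplying T7 RNA polymerase and is held off until induced with IPTG. It ends at a T7 terminator. The record states that USP7 carries an N-terminal cleavable 6His tag; the feature table shows a short His/TEV-type tag fragment just upstream of the coding sequence, but the record does not explicitly name the protease. A second His-tag fragment is annotated downstream of the USP7 open reading frame. This is probably residual vector sequence, and the record does not indicate that it is translated as part of the protein.

The construct is intended for producing and affinity-purifying recombinant mutant USP7 in E. coli. The associated study examined the activity, stability and allosteric regulation of pathogenic USP7 variants.
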