Features (pLannotate 1.2.2; 20 found; start..end, strand, type, name):
      1..589     +  rep_origin     ori: high-copy-number ColE1/pMB1/pBR322/pUC origin of replication
    775..914     -  misc_feature   bom: basis of mobility region from pBR322
   1016..1207    -  CDS            rop: Rop protein, which maintains plasmids at low copy number; rop
   1224..1604    +  CDS            YPB1_ECOLX: Protein predicted: Swiss-Prot protein existence level 4. From Escherichia coli.
   1676..1967    -  CDS            TcR (fragment): tetracycline efflux protein; tet; confers resistance to tetracycline
   1982..2003    -  protein_bind   CAP binding site: CAP binding activates transcription in the presence of cAMP. E. coli catabolite activator protein
   2016..3098    -  CDS            lacI: lac repressor; lacI; The lac repressor binds to the lac operator to inhibit transcription in E. coli. This inhibition can be relieved by adding lactose or isopropyl-β-D-thiogalactopyranoside (IPTG).
   3099..3176    -  promoter       lacI promoter: lacI
   3184..3463    -  CDS            TcR (fragment): tetracycline efflux protein; tet; confers resistance to tetracycline
   3485..3503    +  promoter       T7 promoter: promoter for bacteriophage T7 RNA polymerase
   3504..3528    +  protein_bind   lac operator: The lac repressor binds to the lac operator to inhibit transcription in E. coli. This inhibition can be relieved by adding lactose or isopropyl-β-D-thiogalactopyranoside (IPTG). lac repressor encoded by lacI
   3543..3565    +  RBS            RBS: efficient ribosome binding site from bacteriophage T7 gene 10 (Olins and Rangwala, 1989)
   3584..3600    +  CDS            capTEV™ (fragment): composite tag for in vivo biotinylation, TEV protease cleavage, and 6xHis tagging
   3629..6934    +  CDS            USP7: UBP7_HUMAN - Also known as HAUSP. Experimental evidence at protein level: Swiss-Prot protein existence level 1. (Microbial infection) Contributes to the overall stabilization and trans-activation capability of the herpesvirus 1 trans-acting transcriptional protein ICP0/VMW110 during HSV-1 infection. From Homo sapiens (Human).
   6967..6984    +  CDS            9xHis (fragment): 9xHis affinity tag
   6994..7043    +  CDS            SET1 (fragment): solubility-enhancement tag derived from T7 phage gene 10B
   7051..7098    +  terminator     T7 terminator: transcription terminator for bacteriophage T7 RNA polymerase
   7135..7563    +  rep_origin     f1 ori (sequence partly withheld): f1 bacteriophage origin of replication; arrow indicates direction of (+) strand synthesis
   7616..7673    +  promoter       AmpR promoter (fragment): bla
   7682..8497    -  CDS            KanR: aminoglycoside phosphotransferase; aph(3')-Ia; confers resistance to kanamycin in bacteria or G418 (Geneticin®) in eukaryotes
>Addgene plasmid #227224 | E345K FL USP7 | addgene full sequence | sequence record 449528 | Addgene NGS Result
TTGAGATCCTTTTTTTCTGCGCGTAATCTGCTGCTTGCAAACAAAAAAACCACCGCTACCAGCGGTGGTT
TGTTTGCCGGATCAAGAGCTACCAACTCTTTTTCCGAAGGTAACTGGCTTCAGCAGAGCGCAGATACCAA
ATACTGTCCTTCTAGTGTAGCCGTAGTTAGGCCACCACTTCAAGAACTCTGTAGCACCGCCTACATACCT
CGCTCTGCTAATCCTGTTACCAGTGGCTGCTGCCAGTGGCGATAAGTCGTGTCTTACCGGGTTGGACTCA
AGACGATAGTTACCGGATAAGGCGCAGCGGTCGGGCTGAACGGGGGGTTCGTGCACACAGCCCAGCTTGG
AGCGAACGACCTACACCGAACTGAGATACCTACAGCGTGAGCTATGAGAAAGCGCCACGCTTCCCGAAGG
GAGAAAGGCGGACAGGTATCCGGTAAGCGGCAGGGTCGGAACAGGAGAGCGCACGAGGGAGCTTCCAGGG
GGAAACGCCTGGTATCTTTATAGTCCTGTCGGGTTTCGCCACCTCTGACTTGAGCGTCGATTTTTGTGAT
GCTCGTCAGGGGGGCGGAGCCTATGGAAAAACGCCAGCAACGCGGCCTTTTTACGGTTCCTGGCCTTTTG
CTGGCCTTTTGCTCACATGTTCTTTCCTGCGTTATCCCCTGATTCTGTGGATAACCGTATTACCGCCTTT
GAGTGAGCTGATACCGCTCGCCGCAGCCGAACGACCGAGCGCAGCGAGTCAGTGAGCGAGGAAGCGGAAG
AGCGCCTGATGCGGTATTTTCTCCTTACGCATCTGTGCGGTATTTCACACCGCAATGGTGCACTCTCAGT
ACAATCTGCTCTGATGCCGCATAGTTAAGCCAGTATACACTCCGCTATCGCTACGTGACTGGGTCATGGC
TGCGCCCCGACACCCGCCAACACCCGCTGACGCGCCCTGACGGGCTTGTCTGCTCCCGGCATCCGCTTAC
AGACAAGCTGTGACCGTCTCCGGGAGCTGCATGTGTCAGAGGTTTTCACCGTCATCACCGAAACGCGCGA
GGCAGCTGCGGTAAAGCTCATCAGCGTGGTCGTGAAGCGATTCACAGATGTCTGCCTGTTCATCCGCGTC
CAGCTCGTTGAGTTTCTCCAGAAGCGTTAATGTCTGGCTTCTGATAAAGCGGGCCATGTTAAGGGCGGTT
TTTTCCTGTTTGGTCACTGATGCCTCCGTGTAAGGGGGATTTCTGTTCATGGGGGTAATGATACCGATGA
AACGAGAGAGGATGCTCACGATACGGGTTACTGATGATGAACATGCCCGGTTACTGGAACGTTGTGAGGG
TAAACAACTGGCGGTATGGATGCGGCGGGACCAGAGAAAAATCACTCAGGGTCAATGCCAGCGCTTCGTT
AATACAGATGTAGGTGTTCCACAGGGTAGCCAGCAGCATCCTGCGATGCAGATCCGGAACATAATGGTGC
AGGGCGCTGACTTCCGCGTTTCCAGACTTTACGAAACACGGAAACCGAAGACCATTCATGTTGTTGCTCA
GGTCGCAGACGTTTTGCAGCAGCAGTCGCTTCACGTTCGCTCGCGTATCGGTGATTCATTCTGCTAACCA
GTAAGGCAACCCCGCCAGCCTAGCCGGGTCCTCAACGACAGGAGCACGATCATGCGCACCCGTGGGGCCG
CCATGCCGGCGATAATGGCCTGCTTCTCGCCGAAACGTTTGGTGGCGGGACCAGTGACGAAGGCTTGAGC
GAGGGCGTGCAAGATTCCGAATACCGCAAGCGACAGGCCGATCATCGTCGCGCTCCAGCGAAAGCGGTCC
TCGCCGAAAATGACCCAGAGCGCTGCCGGCACCTGTCCTACGAGTTGCATGATAAAGAAGACAGTCATAA
GTGCGGCGACGATAGTCATGCCCCGCGCCCACCGGAAGGAGCTGACTGGGTTGAAGGCTCTCAAGGGCAT
CGGTCGAGATCCCGGTGCCTAATGAGTGAGCTAACTTACATTAATTGCGTTGCGCTCACTGCCCGCTTTC
CAGTCGGGAAACCTGTCGTGCCAGCTGCATTAATGAATCGGCCAACGCGCGGGGAGAGGCGGTTTGCGTA
TTGGGCGCCAGGGTGGTTTTTCTTTTCACCAGTGAGACGGGCAACAGCTGATTGCCCTTCACCGCCTGGC
CCTGAGAGAGTTGCAGCAAGCGGTCCACGCTGGTTTGCCCCAGCAGGCGAAAATCCTGTTTGATGGTGGT
TAACGGCGGGATATAACATGAGCTGTCTTCGGTATCGTCGTATCCCACTACCGAGATATCCGCACCAACG
CGCAGCCCGGACTCGGTAATGGCGCGCATTGCGCCCAGCGCCATCTGATCGTTGGCAACCAGCATCGCAG
TGGGAACGATGCCCTCATTCAGCATTTGCATGGTTTGTTGAAAACCGGACATGGCACTCCAGTCGCCTTC
CCGTTCCGCTATCGGCTGAATTTGATTGCGAGTGAGATATTTATGCCAGCCAGCCAGACGCAGACGCGCC
GAGACAGAACTTAATGGGCCCGCTAACAGCGCGATTTGCTGGTGACCCAATGCGACCAGATGCTCCACGC
CCAGTCGCGTACCGTCTTCATGGGAGAAAATAATACTGTTGATGGGTGTCTGGTCAGAGACATCAAGAAA
TAACGCCGGAACATTAGTGCAGGCAGCTTCCACAGCAATGGCATCCTGGTCATCCAGCGGATAGTTAATG
ATCAGCCCACTGACGCGTTGCGCGAGAAGATTGTGCACCGCCGCTTTACAGGCTTCGACGCCGCTTCGTT
CTACCATCGACACCACCACGCTGGCACCCAGTTGATCGGCGCGAGATTTAATCGCCGCGACAATTTGCGA
CGGCGCGTGCAGGGCCAGACTGGAGGTGGCAACGCCAATCAGCAACGACTGTTTGCCCGCCAGTTGTTGT
GCCACGCGGTTGGGAATGTAATTCAGCTCCGCCATCGCCGCTTCCACTTTTTCCCGCGTTTTCGCAGAAA
CGTGGCTGGCCTGGTTCACCACGCGGGAAACGGTCTGATAAGAGACACCGGCATACTCTGCGACATCGTA
TAACGTTACTGGTTTCACATTCACCACCCTGAATTGACTCTCTTCCGGGCGCTATCATGCCATACCGCGA
AAGGTTTTGCGCCATTCGATGGTGTCCGGGATCTCGACGCTCTCCCTTATGCGACTCCTGCATTAGGAAG
CAGCCCAGTAGTAGGTTGAGGCCGTTGAGCACCGCCGCCGCAAGGAATGGTGCATGCAAGGAGATGGCGC
CCAACAGTCCCCCGGCCACGGGGCCTGCCACCATACCCACGCCGAAACAAGCGCTCATGAGCCCGAAGTG
GCGAGCCCGATCTTCCCCATCGGTGATGTCGGCGATATAGGCGCCAGCAACCGCACCTGTGGCGCCGGTG
ATGCCGGCCACGATGCGTCCGGCGTAGAGGATCGAGATCTCGATCCCGCGAAATTAATACGACTCACTAT
AGGGGAATTGTGAGCGGATAACAATTCCCCTCTAGAAATAATTTTGTTTAACTTTAAGAAGGAGATATAC
CATGGGCAGCAGCCATCATCATCATCATCACAGCAGCGGCCTGGTTCCGCGTGGTAGTATGAACCACCAG
CAGCAGCAGCAGCAGCAGAAAGCGGGCGAGCAGCAGTTGAGCGAGCCCGAGGACATGGAGATGGAAGCGG
GAGATACAGATGACCCACCAAGAATTACTCAGAACCCTGTGATCAATGGGAATGTGGCCCTGAGTGATGG
ACACAACACCGCGGAGGAGGACATGGAGGATGACACCAGTTGGCGCTCCGAGGCAACCTTTCAGTTCACT
GTGGAGCGCTTCAGCAGACTGAGTGAGTCGGTCCTTAGCCCTCCGTGTTTTGTGCGAAATCTGCCATGGA
AGATTATGGTGATGCCACGCTTTTATCCAGACAGACCACACCAAAAAAGCGTAGGATTCTTTCTCCAGTG
CAATGCTGAATCTGATTCCACGTCATGGTCTTGCCATGCACAAGCAGTGCTGAAGATAATAAATTACAGA
GATGATGAAAAGTCGTTCAGTCGTCGTATTAGTCATTTGTTCTTCCATAAAGAAAATGATTGGGGATTTT
CCAATTTTATGGCCTGGAGTGAAGTGACCGATCCTGAGAAAGGATTTATAGATGATGACAAAGTTACCTT
TGAAGTCTTTGTACAGGCGGATGCTCCCCATGGAGTTGCGTGGGATTCAAAGAAGCACACAGGCTACGTC
GGCTTAAAGAATCAGGGAGCGACTTGTTACATGAACAGCCTGCTACAGACGTTATTTTTCACGAATCAGC
TACGAAAGGCTGTGTACATGATGCCAACCGAGGGGGATGATTCGTCTAAAAGCGTCCCTTTAGCATTACA
AAGAGTGTTCTATGAATTACAGCATAGTGATAAACCTGTAGGAACAAAAAAGTTAACAAAGTCATTTGGG
TGGGAAACTTTAGATAGCTTCATGCAACATGATGTTCAGGAGCTTTGTCGAGTGTTGCTCGATAATGTGG
AAAATAAGATGAAAGGCACCTGTGTAGAGGGCACCATACCCAAATTATTCCGCGGCAAAATGGTGTCCTA
TATCCAGTGTAAAGAAGTAGACTATCGGTCTGATAGAAGAAAAGATTATTATGATATCCAGCTAAGTATC
AAAGGAAAGAAAAATATATTTGAATCATTTGTGGATTATGTGGCAGTAGAACAGCTCGATGGGGACAATA
AATACGACGCTGGGGAACATGGCTTACAGGAAGCAGAGAAAGGTGTGAAATTCCTAACATTGCCACCAGT
GTTACATCTACAACTGATGAGATTTATGTATGACCCTCAGACGGACCAAAATATCAAGATCAATGATAGG
TTTGAATTCCCAGAGCAGTTACCACTTGATGAATTTTTGCAAAAAACAGATCCTAAGGACCCTGCAAATT
ATATTCTTCATGCAGTCCTGGTTCATAGTGGAGATAATCATGGTGGACATTATGTGGTTTATCTAAACCC
CAAAGGGGATGGCAAATGGTGTAAATTTGATGACGACGTGGTGTCAAGGTGTACTAAAGAGGAAGCAATT
GAGCACAATTATGGGGGTCACGATGACGACCTGTCTGTTCGACACTGCACTAATGCTTACATGTTAGTCT
ACATCAGGGAATCAAAACTGAGTGAAGTTTTACAGGCGGTCACCGACCATGATATTCCTCAGCAGTTGGT
GGAGCGATTACAAGAAGAGAAAAGGATCGAGGCTCAGAAGCGGAAGGAGCGGCAGGAAGCCCATCTCTAT
ATGCAAGTGCAGATAGTCGCAGAGGACCAGTTTTGTGGCCACCAAGGGAATGACATGTACGATGAAGAAA
AAGTGAAATACACTGTGTTCAAAGTATTGAAGAACTCCTCGCTTGCTGAGTTTGTTCAGAGCCTCTCTCA
GACCATGGGATTTCCACAAGATCAAATTCGATTGTGGCCCATGCAAGCAAGGAGTAATGGAACAAAACGA
CCAGCAATGTTAGATAATGAAGCCGACGGCAATAAAACAATGATTGAGCTCAGTGATAATGAAAACCCTT
GGACAATATTCCTGGAAACAGTTGATCCCGAGCTGGCTGCTAGTGGAGCGACCTTACCCAAGTTTGATAA
AGATCATGATGTAATGTTATTTTTGAAGATGTATGATCCCAAAACGCGGAGCTTGAATTACTGTGGGCAT
ATCTACACACCAATATCCTGTAAAATACGTGACTTGCTCCCAGTTATGTGTGACAGAGCAGGATTTATTC
AAGATACTAGCCTTATCCTCTATGAGGAAGTTAAACCGAATTTAACAGAGAGAATTCAGGACTATGACGT
GTCTCTTGATAAAGCCCTTGATGAACTAATGGATGGTGACATCATAGTATTTCAGAAGGATGACCCTGAA
AATGATAACAGTGAATTACCCACCGCAAAGGAGTATTTCCGAGATCTCTACCACCGCGTTGATGTCATTT
TCTGTGATAAAACAATCCCTAATGATCCTGGATTTGTGGTTACGTTATCAAATAGAATGAATTATTTTCA
GGTTGCAAAGACAGTTGCACAGAGGCTCAACACAGATCCAATGTTGCTGCAGTTTTTCAAGTCTCAAGGT
TATAGGGATGGCCCAGGTAATCCTCTTAGACATAATTATGAAGGTACTTTAAGAGATCTTCTACAGTTCT
TCAAGCCTAGACAACCTAAGAAACTTTACTATCAGCAGCTTAAGATGAAAATCACAGACTTTGAGAACAG
GCGAAGTTTTAAATGTATATGGTTAAACAGCCAATTTAGGGAAGAGGAAATAACACTATATCCAGACAAG
CATGGGTGTGTCCGGGACCTGTTAGAAGAATGTAAAAAGGCCGTGGAGCTTGGGGAGAAAGCATCAGGGA
AACTTAGGCTGCTAGAAATTGTAAGCTACAAAATCATTGGTGTTCATCAAGAAGATGAACTATTAGAATG
TTTATCTCCTGCAACGAGCCGGACGTTTCGAATAGAGGAAATCCCTTTGGACCAGGTGGACATAGACAAA
GAGAATGAGATGCTTGTCACAGTGGCGCATTTCCACAAAGAGGTCTTCGGAACGTTCGGAATCCCGTTTT
TGCTGAGGATACACCAGGGCGAGCATTTTCGAGAAGTGATGAAGCGAATCCAGAGCCTGCTGGACATCCA
GGAGAAGGAGTTTGAGAAGTTTAAATTTGCAATTGTAATGATGGGCCGACACCAGTACATAAATGAAGAC
GAGTATGAAGTAAATTTGAAAGACTTTGAGCCACAGCCCGGTAATATGTCTCATCCTCGGCCTTGGCTAG
GGCTCGACCACTTCAACAAAGCCCCAAAGAGGAGTCGCTACACTTACCTTGAAAAGGCCATTAAAATCCA
TAACTGATGATGACGAAGCTTGCGGCCGCACTCGAGCACCACCACCACCACCACTGAGATCCGGCTGCTA
ACAAAGCCCGAAAGGAAGCTGAGTTGGCTGCTGCCACCGCTGAGCAATAACTAGCATAACCCCTTGGGGC
CTCTAAACGGGTCTTGAGGGGTTTTTTGCTGAAAGGAGGAACTATATCCGGATTGGCGAATGGG
[124 nt withheld, positions 7135-7258]
C
[91 nt withheld, positions 7260-7350]
A
[49 nt withheld, positions 7352-7400]
CCTTTGACGTTGGAGTCCACGTTCTTT
[37 nt withheld, positions 7428-7464]
ACCCTATCTCGGTCTATTCTTTTGATTTATAAGGGATTTTGCCGATTTCGGCCTATTGGTTAAAAAATGA
GCTGATTTAACAAAAATTTAACGCGAATTTTAACAAAATATTAACGCTTACAATTTAGGTGGCACTTTTC
GGGGAAATGTGCGCGGAACCCCTATTTGTTTATTTTTCTAAATACATTCAAATATGTATCCGCTCATGAA
TTAATTCTTAGAAAAACTCATCGAGCATCAAATGAAACTGCAATTTATTCATATCAGGATTATCAATACC
ATATTTTTGAAAAAGCCGTTTCTGTAATGAAGGAGAAAACTCACCGAGGCAGTTCCATAGGATGGCAAGA
TCCTGGTATCGGTCTGCGATTCCGACTCGTCCAACATCAATACAACCTATTAATTTCCCCTCGTCAAAAA
TAAGGTTATCAAGTGAGAAATCACCATGAGTGACGACTGAATCCGGTGAGAATGGCAAAAGTTTATGCAT
TTCTTTCCAGACTTGTTCAACAGGCCAGCCATTACGCTCGTCATCAAAATCACTCGCATCAACCAAACCG
TTATTCATTCGTGATTGCGCCTGAGCGAGACGAAATACGCGATCGCTGTTAAAAGGACAATTACAAACAG
GAATCGAATGCAACCGGCGCAGGAACACTGCCAGCGCATCAACAATATTTTCACCTGAATCAGGATATTC
TTCTAATACCTGGAATGCTGTTTTCCCGGGGATCGCAGTGGTGAGTAACCATGCATCATCAGGAGTACGG
ATAAAATGCTTGATGGTCGGAAGAGGCATAAATTCCGTCAGCCAGTTTAGTCTGACCATCTCATCTGTAA
CATCATTGGCAACGCTACCTTTGCCATGTTTCAGAAACAACTCTGGCGCATCGGGCTTCCCATACAATCG
ATAGATTGTCGCACCTGATTGCCCGACATTATCGCGAGCCCATTTATACCCATATAAATCAGCATCCATG
TTGGAATTTAATCGCGGCCTAGAGCAAGACGTTTCCCGTTGAATATGGCTCATAACACCCCTTGTATTAC
TGTTTATGTAAGCAGACAGTTTTATTGTTCATGACCAAAATCCCTTAACGTGAGTTTTCGTTCCACTGAG
CGTCAGACCCCGTAGAAAAGATCAAAGGATCTTC
